>Addgene plasmid #237029 | CD3E-LgBiT Fusion Vector | addgene full sequence | sequence record 471888 | Addgene NGS Result
AAGACGCGTGACGTCGGCAGTGAAAAAAATGCTTTATTTGTGAAATTTGTGATGCTATTGCTTTATTTGT
AACCATTATAAGCTGCAATAAACAAGTTAACAACAACAATTGCATTCATTTTATGTTTCAGGTTCAGGGG
GAGGTGTGGGAGGTTTTTTAAAGCAAGTAAAACCTCTACAAATGTGGTATGGCTGATTATGATCCGCGGC
CGCAATACGTCGACGTTATCAGCTGACTTCGTACGAGAGCCTAGGTGTTTCTAGAGTCGCGGCCTTAGCT
GTTGATGGTTACTCGGAACAGCATGGAGCCGTCGGGGGTGATCAGGCGCTCGTCGATAATTTTGTTGCCG
TTCCACAGGGTCCCTGTTACAGTGATCTTTTTGCCGTCGAACACGGCGATGCCTTCATACGGCCGTCCGA
AATAGTTCAGCATGTTCGGCGTAACCCCGTCGATTACCAGTGTGCCATAGGGCAGGATCACCTTAAAGTG
ATGATCATCCACAGGGTACACCACCTTAAACACCTCTTCGATCTGGGCCATTTGGTCGGCGCTCAGACCT
TCATACGGGATGATGACATGGATGTCGATCTTCAGGGCATTTTCACCGCTCCGGACAATCCTTTGGATCG
GAGTTACGGACACGGCGAGATTCTGCAGCAAACTGGACACACCTCCCTGTTCAAGGACTTGGTCCAGGTT
GTAGGCGGCTGTCTGTTCCCAGTCCCCAACGAAATCTTCGAGTGTGAAGACACCGCTCGAGCCTCCACCT
CCGCTCCCGCCACCACCTGAACTGCCTTGAGAAAC
[621 nt withheld, positions 806-1426]
GGCGATCGCTAGCTGCAAAAAGAACAAGTAGCTTGTATTCTATAGTGTCACCTAAATGGGCGATCTGACG
GTTCACTAAACCAGCTCTGCTTATATAGGCCTCCCTGGCGCGCCACTAGTTATTAATAGTAATCAATTAC
GGGGTCATTAGTTCATAGCCCATATATGGAGTTCCGCGTTACATAACTTACGGTAAATGGCCCGCCTGGC
TGACCGCCCAACGACCCCCGCCCATTGACGTCAATAATGACGTATGTTCCCATAGTAACGCCAATAGGGA
CTTTCCATTGACGTCAATGGGTGGAGTATTTACGGTAAACTGCCCACTTGGCAGTACATCAAGTGTATCA
TATGCCAAGTCCGCCCCCTATTGACGTCAATGACGGTAAATGGCCCGCCTGGCATTATGCCCAGTACATG
ACCTTACGGGACTTTCCTACTTGGCAGTACATCTACGTATTAGTCATCGCTATTACCATGGTGATGCGGT
TTTGGCAGTACACCAATGGGCGTGGATAGCGGTTTGACTCACGGGGATTTCCAAGTCTCCACCCCATTGA
CGTCAATGGGAGTTTGTTTTGGCACCAAAATCAACGGGACTTTCCAAAATGTCGTAATAACCCCGCCCCG
TTGACGCAAATGGGCGGTAGGCGTGTACGGTGGGAGGTCAAATCGAATTCTAATACTGTTGACAATTAAT
CATCGGCATAGTATATCGGCATAGTATAATACGACAAGGTGAGGAACTAAACCCAGGAGGCAGATCATGA
TTGAACAAGATGGATTGCACGCAGGTTCTCCGGCCGCTTGGGTGGAGAGGCTATTCGGCTATGACTGGGC
ACAACAGACAATCGGCTGCTCTGATGCCGCCGTGTTCCGGCTGTCAGCGCAGGGGCGCCCGGTTCTTTTT
GTCAAGACCGACCTGTCCGGTGCCCTGAATGAACTGCAGGACGAGGCAGCGCGGCTATCGTGGCTGGCCA
CGACGGGCGTTCCTTGCGCAGCTGTGCTCGACGTTGTCACTGAAGCGGGAAGGGACTGGCTGCTATTGGG
CGAAGTGCCGGGGCAGGATCTCCTGTCATCTCACCTTGCTCCTGCCGAGAAAGTATCCATCATGGCTGAT
GCAATGCGGCGGCTGCATACGCTTGATCCGGCTACCTGCCCATTCGACCACCAAGCGAAACATCGCATCG
AGCGAGCACGTACTCGGATGGAAGCCGGTCTTGTCGATCAGGATGATCTGGACGAAGAGCATCAGGGGCT
CGCGCCAGCCGAACTGTTCGCCAGGCTCAAGGCGCGCATGCCCGACGGCGAGGATCTCGTCGTGACCCAT
GGCGATGCCTGCTTGCCGAATATCATGGTGGAAAATGGCCGCTTTTCTGGATTCATCGACTGTGGCCGGC
TGGGTGTGGCGGACCGCTATCAGGACATAGCGTTGGCTACCCGTGATATTGCTGAAGAGCTTGGCGGCGA
ATGGGCTGACCGCTTCCTCGTGCTTTACGGTATCGCCGCTCCCGATTCGCAGCGCATCGCCTTCTATCGC
CTTCTTGACGAGTTCTTCTGATTCGAAATGACCGACCAAGCGACGCCCAACCGGTATCAGCTCACTCAAA
GGCGGTAATACGGTTATCCACAGAATCAGGGGATAACGCAGGAAAGAACATGTGAGCAAAAGGCCAGCAA
AAGGCCAGGAACCGTAAAAAGGCCGCGTTGCTGGCGTTTTTCCATAGGCTCCGCCCCCCTGACGAGCATC
ACAAAAATCGACGCTCAAGTCAGAGGTGGCGAAACCCGACAGGACTATAAAGATACCAGGCGTTTCCCCC
TGGAAGCTCCCTCGTGCGCTCTCCTGTTCCGACCCTGCCGCTTACCGGATACCTGTCCGCCTTTCTCCCT
TCGGGAAGCGTGGCGCTTTCTCATAGCTCACGCTGTAGGTATCTCAGTTCGGTGTAGGTCGTTCGCTCCA
AGCTGGGCTGTGTGCACGAACCCCCCGTTCAGCCCGACCGCTGCGCCTTATCCGGTAACTATCGTCTTGA
GTCCAACCCGGTAAGACACGACTTATCGCCACTGGCAGCAGCCACTGGTAACAGGATTAGCAGAGCGAGG
TATGTAGGCGGTGCTACAGAGTTCTTGAAGTGGTGGCCTAACTACGGCTACACTAGAAGGACAGTATTTG
GTATCTGCGCTCTGCTGAAGCCAGTTACCTTCGGAAAAAGAGTTGGTAGCTCTTGATCCGGCAAACAAAC
CACCGCTGGTAGCGGTGGTTTTTTTGTTTGCAAGCAGCAGATTACGCGCAGAAAAAAAGGATTTCAAGAA
GATCCTTTGATCTTTTCTACGGGGTCTGACGCTCAGTGGAACGAAAACTCACGTTAAGGGATTTTGGTCA
TGAGATTATCAAAAAGGATCTTCACCTAGATCCTTTTATAGTCCGGAATCGTCACACAAAAAACCAACAC
ACAGATGTAATGAAAATAAAGATATTTTATTGCGGCCATCGTGATGGCTAGAGTCTAAACTCGACCTACC
TCCTTAGCGCGCGGTCGTGTACTGGGCCGGCGGTTGCCGCTGTCGGCCAGCACCTCGACGCAGCCGTCGG
TCCATACGGCTGCGCTCCGGCGAGCGATTTGTGTGCGACCGACGGTGCCGGCCCCGCTGCGGACGATGGC
ATCGCAGCGGCCTTGAGCCCAGGCAGCATCGTCGAAGTTGCCGTCCACGAGGCTCTGGTAGAGCTGATCC
AGGCCGATGCGCAGCATGTAGGCTCGCAGACGAGGGCTGCCGGCCAGCTCGGGATGCCGGCGCTCGAAGT
AGCGAGTCTGCTGCTCCATGCAAGCCAGCCAGGGCCGCCAGAAGAAGATGTTGGCCACCTCGTACTGACT
GTCCCCGAACATAGCTTCGGACCAGTCGATTACGGCGGTGATGCGGCCGTTGTCGGTCAGGACGTTGTTG
CTGCCGAAGTCGGCATGGACGAGGTGGCGCACCTCGGGACAGTCTTCGGCCCACAGCATCAGTTCGTCCA
GGGCTTGAGCTACGCTGGCGGACACGGTGTCGTCCATCACGGTCTGCCAGTGGTAGACATGGGGATCAGC
AATGGCGCAAATGAAATCCCGCCAGGTTGTGTACTGGCCGATGCCTTGGGGCCCGAATGGGCCGAAGCCG
CTGGTTTGACTGAGGTCGGCGGCGGCAATAGCATCCATAGCTTCGGCGACAGGCTGTAACACAGCAGGCA
GCTCTGTTTCGGGGAGGTCTTGGAGAGTAACGCCTTGGGCGCGTCTACTGATGCAGTATGTCAGGCTCTC
GCTGAACTCGCCGATGTCCAACACTTCGGGGATGGGTAGTGCAGCGCTGGCGAAGTGGCGGTACACGTAG
CGGTCTTTGTAGAAGCCATCAGCGCAGCTATTCACCCGCAGTACATAGCCGCGTCCGCCGACATCGAAGC
TGAAGGCTCGGCTCTCTTCGCCCTCCGACAACTGCATCAGGTCGCTCACACTGTCGAACTTCTCGATGAG
AAATTTTTCAACGCTGGTAGCGGTGAGTTCGGGCTTCTTCATGGTGGCGCTAGTGTCAGAAGAATCGAGC
TTTTTGCAAAAGCCTAGGCCTCCAAAAAAGCCTCCTCACTACTTCTGGAATAGCTCAGAGGCCGAGGCGG
CCTCGGCCTCTGCATAAATAAAAAAAATTAGTCAGCCATGGGGCGGAGAATGGGCGGAACTGGGCGGAGT
TAGGGGCGGGATGGGCGGAGTTAGGGGCGGGACTATGGTTGCTGACTAATTGAGATGCATGCTTTGCATA
CTTCTGCCTGCTGGGGAGCCTGGGGACTTTCCACACCTGGTTGCTGACTAATTGAGATGCATGCTTTGCA
TACTTCTGCCTGCTGGGGAGCCTGGGGACTTTCCACACCCTAACTGACACACATTCCACAGCTGGTTCTT
TCCGCCTCAGAAGGTACCTAACCAAGTTCCTCTTTCAGAGGTTATTTCAGGCCATGGTGCTGCGC
Features (pLannotate 1.2.2; 14 found; start..end, strand, type, name):
     17..98      -  polyA_signal   SV40 poly(A) signal: SV40 polyadenylation signal
    121..204     -  CDS            large T antigen (fragment): large T antigen from SV40 (simian virus 40)
    281..751     -  CDS            Nluc (fragment): NanoLuc® luciferase human codon-optimized
    806..1426    -  CDS            CD3E (sequence withheld): CD3E_HUMAN - Also known as T3E. Experimental evidence at protein level: Swiss-Prot protein existence level 1. Part of the TCR-CD3 complex present on T-lymphocyte cell surface that plays an essential role in adaptive immune response. When antigen presenting cells (APCs) activate T-cell receptor (TCR), TCR- mediated signals are transmitted across the cell membrane by the CD3 chains CD3D, CD3E, CD3G and CD3Z. All CD3 chains contain immunoreceptor tyrosine-based activation motifs (ITAMs) in their cytoplasmic domain. Upon TCR engagement, these motifs become phosphorylated by Src family protein tyro
   1465..1483    -  promoter       SP6 promoter: promoter for bacteriophage SP6 RNA polymerase
   1509..1531    -  promoter       minimal CMV promoter (fragment): human cytomegalovirus (CMV) immediate early promoter
   1541..1906    +  enhancer       CMV enhancer: human cytomegalovirus immediate early enhancer
   1908..2095    +  promoter       CMV promoter (fragment): human cytomegalovirus (CMV) immediate early promoter
   2114..2161    +  promoter       EM7 promoter: synthetic bacterial promoter&nbsp
   2193..2984    +  CDS            neo: KKA2_KLEPN - Also known as kan, nptII. Experimental evidence at protein level: Swiss-Prot protein existence level 1. Resistance to kanamycin, neomycin, paromomycin, ribostamycin, butirosin and gentamicin B. From Klebsiella pneumoniae.
   3145..3733    -  rep_origin     ori: high-copy-number ColE1/pMB1/pBR322/pUC origin of replication
   3859..3907    -  polyA_signal   poly(A) signal: synthetic polyadenylation signal
   3946..4968    -  CDS            hph: KHYB_ECOLX - Experimental evidence at protein level: Swiss-Prot protein existence level 1. The aminoglycoside phosphotransferases achieve inactivation of their antibiotic substrates by phosphorylation. Only phosphorylates hygromycin and closely related compounds such as demethyl analogs and destomycin. From Escherichia coli.
   4999..5356    -  promoter       SV40 promoter: SV40 enhancer and early promoter
