[The description below was written by a language model from this plasmid's Addgene catalogue record and pLannotate feature annotations shown in this document.]
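Description:
CD3E-LgBiT Fusion Vector is a mammalian expression plasmid built on the pFC219K LgBiT CMV-Hyg Flexi backbone. It expresses human CD3E, the epsilon chain of the T-cell receptor–CD3 signalling complex, fused at its C terminus to LgBiT. LgBiT is the large subunit of the split NanoLuc luciferase system. The feature table accordingly shows a partial NanoLuc coding region directly downstream of, and on the same strand as, the unmutated CD3E open reading frame. The record gives CMV as the promoter. The 5,411 nt sequence annotation detects a CMV enhancer, CMV promoter fragments and a minimal CMV fragment upstream of the insert, although their annotated orientations are mixed, so the exact promoter layout is not clear from the table alone. An SP6 promoter lies between the CMV elements and CD3E, which would allow in vitro transcription of the fusion. The cassette ends with an SV40 polyadenylation signal, next to a short fragment annotated as SV40 large T antigen.

The plasmid is propagated in E. coli from a high-copy ColE1/pUC-type origin. Kanamycin selection comes from a neo (nptII) gene preceded by the bacterial EM7 promoter. For mammalian cells, a separate cassette places the hygromycin phosphotransferase gene (hph) under the SV40 enhancer/early promoter with a synthetic poly(A) signal, allowing hygromycin selection of stable transfectants.

LgBiT has little activity on its own and regains luminescence when paired with a complementary small peptide subunit. The construct is therefore suited to luminescent complementation assays, such as monitoring the interaction or proximity of CD3E with partner proteins carrying that tag. The record itself states only that the plasmid is meant to express the fusion protein in mammalian cells.
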