Addgene plasmid #237029: CD3E-LgBiT Fusion Vector
Purpose: Express CD3E-LgBiT Fusion Protein in Mammalian Cells under a CMV promoter
Depositing lab: Promega Corporation.
Backbone
  Vector backbone: pFC219K LgBiT CMV-HygFlexi Vector
  Vector type: Mammalian Expression
  Selectable markers: Hygromycin
Growth in bacteria
  Bacterial resistance: Kanamycin, 50 μg/mL
  Growth temperature: 37°C
  Growth strain: DH5alpha
  Copy number: High Copy
Gene/Insert
  Gene/Insert name: CD3E
  Species: H. sapiens (human)
  Mutation: None
  Entrez Gene: CD3E (a.k.a. CD3epsilon, IMD18, T3E, TCRE)
  Promoter: CMV
  Tag / fusion protein: LgBiT (C terminal on backbone)
  Cloning method: Other
Terms and licenses: Academic/Nonprofit Terms; Industry Terms
How to cite: CD3E-LgBiT Fusion Vector was a gift from Promega Corporation (Addgene plasmid # 237029 ; http://n2t.net/addgene:237029 ; RRID:Addgene_237029)
